Addgene plasmid #183294: CROP_C9_Puro_FLT4
Purpose: All-in-One CRISPRko system with a guide RNA that targets FLT4 gene
Depositing lab: Prashant Mali. Depositing organization: University of California, San Diego (UCSD). Publication: Integrated genome and tissue engineering enables screening of cancer vulnerabilities in physiologically relevant perfusable ex vivo cultures. Hu M, Lei XY, Larson JD, McAlonis M, Ford K, McDonald D, Mach K, Rusert JM, Wechsler-Reya RJ, Mali P. Biomaterials. 2022 Jan;280:121276. doi: 10.1016/j.biomaterials.2021.121276. Epub 2021 Dec 2. PubMed 34890975.
Backbone
  Vector backbone: CROPseq
  Vector type: Lentiviral
Growth in bacteria
  Bacterial resistance: Ampicillin, 100 μg/mL
  Growth temperature: 37°C
  Growth strain: NEB Stable
  Copy number: High Copy
Gene/Insert
  Gene/Insert name: FLT4
  gRNA/shRNA sequence: CCTTTGACTGGGACTACCCA
  Species: Synthetic
  Cloning method: Gibson Cloning
Terms and licenses: Academic/Nonprofit Terms; Industry Terms: Not Available to Industry
How to cite: CROP_C9_Puro_FLT4 was a gift from Prashant Mali (Addgene plasmid # 183294 ; http://n2t.net/addgene:183294 ; RRID:Addgene_183294)
