[The description below was written by a language model from this plasmid's Addgene catalogue record and pLannotate feature annotations shown in this document.]
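Description:
CROP_C9_Puro_FLT4 is a third-generation-style lentiviral transfer plasmid built on the CROPseq backbone and configured as an all-in-one CRISPR knockout vector carrying a single guide RNA against the FLT4 gene. It is propagated in E. coli as a high-copy plasmid through a ColE1/pUC-type origin with ampicillin selection (AmpR), and it also contains an f1 origin, an SV40 origin and remnants of a lac/lacZα cloning region flanked by T3 and T7 promoters. The viral portion begins with an RSV promoter fused to a truncated HIV-1 5' LTR, which drives Tat-independent production of the genomic RNA. This is followed by the Ψ packaging signal with a gag fragment, the RRE for Rev-dependent nuclear export, and the cPPT/CTS element.

The payload has two expression units. An EF-1α core promoter drives Streptococcus pyogenes Cas9, followed downstream by a puromycin N-acetyltransferase coding region for selecting transduced mammalian cells. The feature table does not annotate the element linking Cas9 and PuroR, so how the two are co-expressed is not stated. A WPRE follows to enhance transcript stability and expression. The human U6 promoter, guide spacer and S. pyogenes gRNA scaffold sit after the WPRE, immediately upstream of the truncated 3' LTR sequence. This is the hallmark CROPseq layout: the guide cassette lies within the 3' LTR region, so it is copied during reverse transcription, and the guide is also embedded in the polyadenylated Pol II transcript, making it detectable by RNA sequencing. An SV40 poly(A) signal lies beyond the LTR. The guide was inserted by Gibson cloning. The associated work used such constructs to screen cancer vulnerabilities in perfusable ex vivo tissue cultures. The annotated sequence is labelled a partial NGS result.
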