Features (pLannotate 1.2.2; 30 found; start..end, strand, type, name):
     38..56      +  promoter       T3 promoter: promoter for bacteriophage T3 RNA polymerase
     84..310     +  promoter       RSV promoter: Rous sarcoma virus enhancer/promoter
    311..491     +  LTR            5' LTR (truncated): truncated 5' long terminal repeat (LTR) from HIV-1
    538..663     +  misc_feature   HIV-1 Ψ: packaging signal of human immunodeficiency virus type 1
    647..1010    +  CDS            HIV-1 gag (fragment): gag protein from human immunodeficiency virus 1; gag
   1156..1389    +  misc_feature   RRE: The Rev response element (RRE) of HIV-1 allows for Rev-dependent mRNA export from the nucleus to the cytoplasm.
   1799..1916    +  misc_feature   cPPT/CTS: central polypurine tract and central termination sequence of HIV-1
   1982..2048    +  CDS            small t antigen (fragment): SV40 (simian virus 40) small t antigen
   2062..2079    +  CDS            small t antigen (fragment): SV40 (simian virus 40) small t antigen
   2105..2316    +  promoter       EF-1α core promoter: core promoter for human elongation factor EF-1α
   2341..6444    +  CDS            Cas9: Cas9 (Csn1) endonuclease from the Streptococcus pyogenes Type II CRISPR/Cas system generates RNA-guided double strand breaks in DNA
   6583..7182    +  CDS            PuroR (fragment): puromycin N-acetyltransferase; pac from Streptomyces; confers resistance to puromycin
   7198..7786    +  misc_feature   WPRE: woodchuck hepatitis virus posttranscriptional regulatory element
   7782..7892    +  CDS            nef (fragment): NEF_HV1LA - Experimental evidence at protein level: Swiss-Prot protein existence level 1. Extracellular Nef protein targets CD4(+) T-lymphocytes for apoptosis by interacting with CXCR4 surface receptors. From Human immunodeficiency virus type 1 group M subtype B (isolate Lai) (HIV-1).
   7912..7938    +  CDS            Rev (fragment): human immunodeficiency virus 1 (HIV-1) Rev protein; rev; enhances nuclear export of unspliced and incompletely spliced viral mRNAs
   7942..8182    +  promoter       U6 promoter: RNA polymerase III promoter for human U6 snRNA
   8212..8287    +  misc_RNA       gRNA scaffold: guide RNA scaffold for the Streptococcus pyogenes CRISPR/Cas9 system
   8340..8520    +  LTR            5' LTR (truncated): truncated 5' long terminal repeat (LTR) from HIV-1
   8598..8719    +  polyA_signal   SV40 poly(A) signal: SV40 polyadenylation signal
   8759..8894    +  rep_origin     SV40 ori: SV40 origin of replication
   8915..8933    -  promoter       T7 promoter: promoter for bacteriophage T7 RNA polymerase
   8941..9096    +  CDS            lacZα (fragment): LacZα fragment of β-galactosidase; lacZ fragment
   9101..9529    +  rep_origin     f1 ori (sequence partly withheld): f1 bacteriophage origin of replication; arrow indicates direction of (+) strand synthesis
   9582..9686    +  promoter       AmpR promoter: bla
   9687..10547   +  CDS            AmpR: β-lactamase; bla; confers resistance to ampicillin, carbenicillin, and related antibiotics
  10718..11306   +  rep_origin     ori: high-copy-number ColE1/pMB1/pBR322/pUC origin of replication
  11489..11581   +  CDS            lacI (fragment): lac repressor; lacI; The lac repressor binds to the lac operator to inhibit transcription in E. coli. This inhibition can be relieved by adding lactose or isopropyl-β-D-thiogalactopyranoside (IPTG).
  11594..11615   +  protein_bind   CAP binding site: CAP binding activates transcription in the presence of cAMP. E. coli catabolite activator protein
  11630..11660   +  promoter       lac promoter: promoter for the E. coli lac operon
  11664..11686   +  protein_bind   lac operator (fragment): The lac repressor binds to the lac operator to inhibit transcription in E. coli. This inhibition can be relieved by adding lactose or isopropyl-β-D-thiogalactopyranoside (IPTG). lac repressor encoded by lacI
>Addgene plasmid #183294 | CROP_C9_Puro_FLT4 | addgene full sequence | sequence record 367168 | Addgene Partial NGS Result
CAGGAAACAGCTATGACCATGATTACGCCAAGCGCGCAATTAACCCTCACTAAAGGGAACAAAAGCTGGA
GCTGCAAGCTTAATGTAGTCTTATGCAATACTCTTGTAGTCTTGCAACATGGTAACGATGAGTTAGCAAC
ATGCCTTACAAGGAGAGAAAAAGCACCGTGCATGCCGATTGGTGGAAGTAAGGTGGTACGATCGTGCCTT
ATTAGGAAGGCAACAGACGGGTCTGACATGGATTGGACGAACCACTGAATTGCCGCATTGCAGAGATATT
GTATTTAAGTGCCTAGCTCGATACATAAACGGGTCTCTCTGGTTAGACCAGATCTGAGCCTGGGAGCTCT
CTGGCTAACTAGGGAACCCACTGCTTAAGCCTCAATAAAGCTTGCCTTGAGTGCTTCAAGTAGTGTGTGC
CCGTCTGTTGTGTGACTCTGGTAACTAGAGATCCCTCAGACCCTTTTAGTCAGTGTGGAAAATCTCTAGC
AGTGGCGCCCGAACAGGGACTTGAAAGCGAAAGGGAAACCAGAGGAGCTCTCTCGACGCAGGACTCGGCT
TGCTGAAGCGCGCACGGCAAGAGGCGAGGGGCGGCGACTGGTGAGTACGCCAAAAATTTTGACTAGCGGA
GGCTAGAAGGAGAGAGATGGGTGCGAGAGCGTCAGTATTAAGCGGGGGAGAATTAGATCGCGATGGGAAA
AAATTCGGTTAAGGCCAGGGGGAAAGAAAAAATATAAATTAAAACATATAGTATGGGCAAGCAGGGAGCT
AGAACGATTCGCAGTTAATCCTGGCCTGTTAGAAACATCAGAAGGCTGTAGACAAATACTGGGACAGCTA
CAACCATCCCTTCAGACAGGATCAGAAGAACTTAGATCATTATATAATACAGTAGCAACCCTCTATTGTG
TGCATCAAAGGATAGAGATAAAAGACACCAAGGAAGCTTTAGACAAGATAGAGGAAGAGCAAAACAAAAG
TAAGACCACCGCACAGCAAGCGGCCGCTGATCTTCAGACCTGGAGGAGGAGATATGAGGGACAATTGGAG
AAGTGAATTATATAAATATAAAGTAGTAAAAATTGAACCATTAGGAGTAGCACCCACCAAGGCAAAGAGA
AGAGTGGTGCAGAGAGAAAAAAGAGCAGTGGGAATAGGAGCTTTGTTCCTTGGGTTCTTGGGAGCAGCAG
GAAGCACTATGGGCGCAGCGTCAATGACGCTGACGGTACAGGCCAGACAATTATTGTCTGGTATAGTGCA
GCAGCAGAACAATTTGCTGAGGGCTATTGAGGCGCAACAGCATCTGTTGCAACTCACAGTCTGGGGCATC
AAGCAGCTCCAGGCAAGAATCCTGGCTGTGGAAAGATACCTAAAGGATCAACAGCTCCTGGGGATTTGGG
GTTGCTCTGGAAAACTCATTTGCACCACTGCTGTGCCTTGGAATGCTAGTTGGAGTAATAAATCTCTGGA
ACAGATTTGGAATCACACGACCTGGATGGAGTGGGACAGAGAAATTAACAATTACACAAGCTTAATACAC
TCCTTAATTGAAGAATCGCAAAACCAGCAAGAAAAGAATGAACAAGAATTATTGGAATTAGATAAATGGG
CAAGTTTGTGGAATTGGTTTAACATAACAAATTGGCTGTGGTATATAAAATTATTCATAATGATAGTAGG
AGGCTTGGTAGGTTTAAGAATAGTTTTTGCTGTACTTTCTATAGTGAATAGAGTTAGGCAGGGATATTCA
CCATTATCGTTTCAGAATCTTGAGACAAATGGCAGTATTCATCCACAATTTTAAAAGAAAAGGGGGGATT
GGGGGGTACAGTGCAGGGGAAAGAATAGTAGACATAATAGCAACAGACATACAAACTAAAGAATTACAAA
AACAAATTACAAAAATTCAAAATTTTCGGGTTTATTACAGGGACAGCAGAGATCCACTTTGGCGCCGGCT
CGAGGGGGCCCGGGTGCAAAGATGGATAAAGTTTTAAACAGAGAGGAATCTTTGCAGCTAATGGACCTTC
TAGGTCTTGAAAGGAGTGGGAATTGGCTCCGTAGGTCTTGAAAGGAGTGGGAATTGGCTCCGGTGCCCGT
CAGTGGGCAGAGCGCACATCGCCCACAGTCCCCGAGAAGTTGGGGGGAGGGGTCGGCAATTGATCCGGTG
CCTAGAGAAGGTGGCGCGGGGTAAACTGGGAAAGTGATGTCGTGTACTGGCTCCGCCTTTTTCCCGAGGG
TGGGGGAGAACCGTATATAAGTGCAGTAGTCGCCGTGAACGTTCTTTTTCGCAACGGGTTTGCCGCCAGA
ACACAGGACCGGTTCTAGAGCGCTGCCACCATGGACAAGAAGTACAGCATCGGCCTGGACATCGGCACCA
ACTCTGTGGGCTGGGCCGTGATCACCGACGAGTACAAGGTGCCCAGCAAGAAATTCAAGGTGCTGGGCAA
CACCGACCGGCACAGCATCAAGAAGAACCTGATCGGAGCCCTGCTGTTCGACAGCGGCGAAACAGCCGAG
GCCACCCGGCTGAAGAGAACCGCCAGAAGAAGATACACCAGACGGAAGAACCGGATCTGCTATCTGCAAG
AGATCTTCAGCAACGAGATGGCCAAGGTGGACGACAGCTTCTTCCACAGACTGGAAGAGTCCTTCCTGGT
GGAAGAGGATAAGAAGCACGAGCGGCACCCCATCTTCGGCAACATCGTGGACGAGGTGGCCTACCACGAG
AAGTACCCCACCATCTACCACCTGAGAAAGAAACTGGTGGACAGCACCGACAAGGCCGACCTGCGGCTGA
TCTATCTGGCCCTGGCCCACATGATCAAGTTCCGGGGCCACTTCCTGATCGAGGGCGACCTGAACCCCGA
CAACAGCGACGTGGACAAGCTGTTCATCCAGCTGGTGCAGACCTACAACCAGCTGTTCGAGGAAAACCCC
ATCAACGCCAGCGGCGTGGACGCCAAGGCCATCCTGTCTGCCAGACTGAGCAAGAGCAGACGGCTGGAAA
ATCTGATCGCCCAGCTGCCCGGCGAGAAGAAGAATGGCCTGTTCGGAAACCTGATTGCCCTGAGCCTGGG
CCTGACCCCCAACTTCAAGAGCAACTTCGACCTGGCCGAGGATGCCAAACTGCAGCTGAGCAAGGACACC
TACGACGACGACCTGGACAACCTGCTGGCCCAGATCGGCGACCAGTACGCCGACCTGTTTCTGGCCGCCA
AGAACCTGTCCGACGCCATCCTGCTGAGCGACATCCTGAGAGTGAACACCGAGATCACCAAGGCCCCCCT
GAGCGCCTCTATGATCAAGAGATACGACGAGCACCACCAGGACCTGACCCTGCTGAAAGCTCTCGTGCGG
CAGCAGCTGCCTGAGAAGTACAAAGAGATTTTCTTCGACCAGAGCAAGAACGGCTACGCCGGCTACATTG
ACGGCGGAGCCAGCCAGGAAGAGTTCTACAAGTTCATCAAGCCCATCCTGGAAAAGATGGACGGCACCGA
GGAACTGCTCGTGAAGCTGAACAGAGAGGACCTGCTGCGGAAGCAGCGGACCTTCGACAACGGCAGCATC
CCCCACCAGATCCACCTGGGAGAGCTGCACGCCATTCTGCGGCGGCAGGAAGATTTTTACCCATTCCTGA
AGGACAACCGGGAAAAGATCGAGAAGATCCTGACCTTCCGCATCCCCTACTACGTGGGCCCTCTGGCCAG
GGGAAACAGCAGATTCGCCTGGATGACCAGAAAGAGCGAGGAAACCATCACCCCCTGGAACTTCGAGGAA
GTGGTGGACAAGGGCGCTTCCGCCCAGAGCTTCATCGAGCGGATGACCAACTTCGATAAGAACCTGCCCA
ACGAGAAGGTGCTGCCCAAGCACAGCCTGCTGTACGAGTACTTCACCGTGTATAACGAGCTGACCAAAGT
GAAATACGTGACCGAGGGAATGAGAAAGCCCGCCTTCCTGAGCGGCGAGCAGAAAAAGGCCATCGTGGAC
CTGCTGTTCAAGACCAACCGGAAAGTGACCGTGAAGCAGCTGAAAGAGGACTACTTCAAGAAAATCGAGT
GCTTCGACTCCGTGGAAATCTCCGGCGTGGAAGATCGGTTCAACGCCTCCCTGGGCACATACCACGATCT
GCTGAAAATTATCAAGGACAAGGACTTCCTGGACAATGAGGAAAACGAGGACATTCTGGAAGATATCGTG
CTGACCCTGACACTGTTTGAGGACAGAGAGATGATCGAGGAACGGCTGAAAACCTATGCCCACCTGTTCG
ACGACAAAGTGATGAAGCAGCTGAAGCGGCGGAGATACACCGGCTGGGGCAGGCTGAGCCGGAAGCTGAT
CAACGGCATCCGGGACAAGCAGTCCGGCAAGACAATCCTGGATTTCCTGAAGTCCGACGGCTTCGCCAAC
AGAAACTTCATGCAGCTGATCCACGACGACAGCCTGACCTTTAAAGAGGACATCCAGAAAGCCCAGGTGT
CCGGCCAGGGCGATAGCCTGCACGAGCACATTGCCAATCTGGCCGGCAGCCCCGCCATTAAGAAGGGCAT
CCTGCAGACAGTGAAGGTGGTGGACGAGCTCGTGAAAGTGATGGGCCGGCACAAGCCCGAGAACATCGTG
ATCGAAATGGCCAGAGAGAACCAGACCACCCAGAAGGGACAGAAGAACAGCCGCGAGAGAATGAAGCGGA
TCGAAGAGGGCATCAAAGAGCTGGGCAGCCAGATCCTGAAAGAACACCCCGTGGAAAACACCCAGCTGCA
GAACGAGAAGCTGTACCTGTACTACCTGCAGAATGGGCGGGATATGTACGTGGACCAGGAACTGGACATC
AACCGGCTGTCCGACTACGATGTGGACCATATCGTGCCTCAGAGCTTTCTGAAGGACGACTCCATCGACA
ACAAGGTGCTGACCAGAAGCGACAAGAACCGGGGCAAGAGCGACAACGTGCCCTCCGAAGAGGTCGTGAA
GAAGATGAAGAACTACTGGCGGCAGCTGCTGAACGCCAAGCTGATTACCCAGAGAAAGTTCGACAATCTG
ACCAAGGCCGAGAGAGGCGGCCTGAGCGAACTGGATAAGGCCGGCTTCATCAAGAGACAGCTGGTGGAAA
CCCGGCAGATCACAAAGCACGTGGCACAGATCCTGGACTCCCGGATGAACACTAAGTACGACGAGAATGA
CAAGCTGATCCGGGAAGTGAAAGTGATCACCCTGAAGTCCAAGCTGGTGTCCGATTTCCGGAAGGATTTC
CAGTTTTACAAAGTGCGCGAGATCAACAACTACCACCACGCCCACGACGCCTACCTGAACGCCGTCGTGG
GAACCGCCCTGATCAAAAAGTACCCTAAGCTGGAAAGCGAGTTCGTGTACGGCGACTACAAGGTGTACGA
CGTGCGGAAGATGATCGCCAAGAGCGAGCAGGAAATCGGCAAGGCTACCGCCAAGTACTTCTTCTACAGC
AACATCATGAACTTTTTCAAGACCGAGATTACCCTGGCCAACGGCGAGATCCGGAAGCGGCCTCTGATCG
AGACAAACGGCGAAACCGGGGAGATCGTGTGGGATAAGGGCCGGGATTTTGCCACCGTGCGGAAAGTGCT
GAGCATGCCCCAAGTGAATATCGTGAAAAAGACCGAGGTGCAGACAGGCGGCTTCAGCAAAGAGTCTATC
CTGCCCAAGAGGAACAGCGATAAGCTGATCGCCAGAAAGAAGGACTGGGACCCTAAGAAGTACGGCGGCT
TCGACAGCCCCACCGTGGCCTATTCTGTGCTGGTGGTGGCCAAAGTGGAAAAGGGCAAGTCCAAGAAACT
GAAGAGTGTGAAAGAGCTGCTGGGGATCACCATCATGGAAAGAAGCAGCTTCGAGAAGAATCCCATCGAC
TTTCTGGAAGCCAAGGGCTACAAAGAAGTGAAAAAGGACCTGATCATCAAGCTGCCTAAGTACTCCCTGT
TCGAGCTGGAAAACGGCCGGAAGAGAATGCTGGCCTCTGCCGGCGAACTGCAGAAGGGAAACGAACTGGC
CCTGCCCTCCAAATATGTGAACTTCCTGTACCTGGCCAGCCACTATGAGAAGCTGAAGGGCTCCCCCGAG
GATAATGAGCAGAAACAGCTGTTTGTGGAACAGCACAAGCACTACCTGGACGAGATCATCGAGCAGATCA
GCGAGTTCTCCAAGAGAGTGATCCTGGCCGACGCTAATCTGGACAAAGTGCTGTCCGCCTACAACAAGCA
CCGGGATAAGCCCATCAGAGAGCAGGCCGAGAATATCATCCACCTGTTTACCCTGACCAATCTGGGAGCC
CCTGCCGCCTTCAAGTACTTTGACACCACCATCGACCGGAAGAGGTACACCAGCACCAAAGAGGTGCTGG
ACGCCACCCTGATCCACCAGAGCATCACCGGCCTGTACGAGACACGGATCGACCTGTCTCAGCTGGGAGG
CGACAAGCGACCTGCCGCCACAAAGAAGGCTGGACAGGCTAAGAAGAAGAAAGATTACAAAGACGATGAC
GATAAGGGATCCGGCGCAACAAACTTCTCTCTGCTGAAACAAGCCGGAGATGTCGAAGAGAATCCTGGAC
CGATGACCGAGTACAAGCCCACGGTGCGCCTCGCCACCCGCGACGACGTCCCCAGGGCCGTACGCACCCT
CGCCGCCGCGTTCGCCGACTACCCCGCCACGCGCCACACCGTCGATCCGGACCGCCACATCGAGCGGGTC
ACCGAGCTGCAAGAACTCTTCCTCACGCGCGTCGGGCTCGACATCGGCAAGGTGTGGGTCGCGGACGACG
GCGCCGCCGTGGCGGTCTGGACCACGCCGGAGAGCGTCGAAGCGGGGGCGGTGTTCGCCGAGATCGGCCC
GCGCATGGCCGAGTTGAGCGGTTCCCGGCTGGCCGCGCAGCAACAGATGGAAGGCCTCCTGGCGCCGCAC
CGGCCCAAGGAGCCCGCGTGGTTCCTGGCCACCGTCGGAGTCTCGCCCGACCACCAGGGCAAGGGTCTGG
GCAGCGCCGTCGTGCTCCCCGGAGTGGAGGCGGCCGAGCGCGCCGGGGTGCCCGCCTTCCTGGAGACCTC
CGCGCCCCGCAACCTCCCCTTCTACGAGCGGCTCGGCTTCACCGTCACCGCCGACGTCGAGGTGCCCGAA
GGACCGCGCACCTGGTGCATGACCCGCAAGCCCGGTGCCTGAACGCGTTAAGTCGACAATCAACCTCTGG
ATTACAAAATTTGTGAAAGATTGACTGGTATTCTTAACTATGTTGCTCCTTTTACGCTATGTGGATACGC
TGCTTTAATGCCTTTGTATCATGCTATTGCTTCCCGTATGGCTTTCATTTTCTCCTCCTTGTATAAATCC
TGGTTGCTGTCTCTTTATGAGGAGTTGTGGCCCGTTGTCAGGCAACGTGGCGTGGTGTGCACTGTGTTTG
CTGACGCAACCCCCACTGGTTGGGGCATTGCCACCACCTGTCAGCTCCTTTCCGGGACTTTCGCTTTCCC
CCTCCCTATTGCCACGGCGGAACTCATCGCCGCCTGCCTTGCCCGCTGCTGGACAGGGGCTCGGCTGTTG
GGCACTGACAATTCCGTGGTGTTGTCGGGGAAATCATCGTCCTTTCCTTGGCTGCTCGCCTGTGTTGCCA
CCTGGATTCTGCGCGGGACGTCCTTCTGCTACGTCCCTTCGGCCCTCAATCCAGCGGACCTTCCTTCCCG
CGGCCTGCTGCCGGCTCTGCGGCCTCTTCCGCGTCTTCGCCTTCGCCCTCAGACGAGTCGGATCTCCCTT
TGGGCCGCCTCCCCGCGTCGACTTTAAGACCAATGACTTACAAGGCAGCTGTAGATCTTAGCCACTTTTT
AAAAGAAAAGGGGGGACTGGAAGGGCTAATTCACTCCCAACGAAGACAAGATTTCACCATTATCGTTTCA
GACCCACCTCCCAACCCCGAGGGGACCCAGAGAGGGCCTATTTCCCATGATTCCTTCATATTTGCATATA
CGATACAAGGCTGTTAGAGAGATAATTAGAATTAATTTGACTGTAAACACAAAGATATTAGTACAAAATA
CGTGACGTAGAAAGTAATAATTTCTTGGGTAGTTTGCAGTTTTAAAATTATGTTTTAAAATGGACTATCA
TATGCTTACCGTAACTTGAAAGTATTTCGATTTCTTGGCTTTATATATCTTGTGGAAAGGACGAAACACC
GCCTTTGACTGGGACTACCCAGTTTTAGAGCTAGAAATAGCAAGTTAAAATAAGGCTAGTCCGTTATCAA
CTTGAAAAAGTGGCACCGAGTCGGTGCTTTTTTAAGCTTGGCGTAACTAGATCTTGAGACACTGCTTTTT
GCTTGTACTGGGTCTCTCTGGTTAGACCAGATCTGAGCCTGGGAGCTCTCTGGCTAACTAGGGAACCCAC
TGCTTAAGCCTCAATAAAGCTTGCCTTGAGTGCTTCAAGTAGTGTGTGCCCGTCTGTTGTGTGACTCTGG
TAACTAGAGATCCCTCAGACCCTTTTAGTCAGTGTGGAAAATCTCTAGCAGTACGTATAGTAGTTCATGT
CATCTTATTATTCAGTATTTATAACTTGCAAAGAAATGAATATCAGAGAGTGAGAGGAACTTGTTTATTG
CAGCTTATAATGGTTACAAATAAAGCAATAGCATCACAAATTTCACAAATAAAGCATTTTTTTCACTGCA
TTCTAGTTGTGGTTTGTCCAAACTCATCAATGTATCTTATCATGTCTGGCTCTAGCTATCCCGCCCCTAA
CTCCGCCCATCCCGCCCCTAACTCCGCCCAGTTCCGCCCATTCTCCGCCCCATGGCTGACTAATTTTTTT
TATTTATGCAGAGGCCGAGGCCGCCTCGGCCTCTGAGCTATTCCAGAAGTAGTGAGGAGGCTTTTTTGGA
GGCCTAGGGACGTACCCAATTCGCCCTATAGTGAGTCGTATTACGCGCGCTCACTGGCCGTCGTTTTACA
ACGTCGTGACTGGGAAAACCCTGGCGTTACCCAACTTAATCGCCTTGCAGCACATCCCCCTTTCGCCAGC
TGGCGTAATAGCGAAGAGGCCCGCACCGATCGCCCTTCCCAACAGTTGCGCAGCCTGAATGGCGAATGGG
[124 nt withheld, positions 9101-9224]
C
[91 nt withheld, positions 9226-9316]
A
[49 nt withheld, positions 9318-9366]
CCTTTGACGTTGGAGTCCACGTTCTTT
[37 nt withheld, positions 9394-9430]
ACCCTATCTCGGTCTATTCTTTTGATTTATAAGGGATTTTGCCGATTTCGGCCTATTGGTTAAAAAATGA
GCTGATTTAACAAAAATTTAACGCGAATTTTAACAAAATATTAACGCTTACAATTTAGGTGGCACTTTTC
GGGGAAATGTGCGCGGAACCCCTATTTGTTTATTTTTCTAAATACATTCAAATATGTATCCGCTCATGAG
ACAATAACCCTGATAAATGCTTCAATAATATTGAAAAAGGAAGAGTATGAGTATTCAACATTTCCGTGTC
GCCCTTATTCCCTTTTTTGCGGCATTTTGCCTTCCTGTTTTTGCTCACCCAGAAACGCTGGTGAAAGTAA
AAGATGCTGAAGATCAGTTGGGTGCACGAGTGGGTTACATCGAACTGGATCTCAACAGCGGTAAGATCCT
TGAGAGTTTTCGCCCCGAAGAACGTTTTCCAATGATGAGCACTTTTAAAGTTCTGCTATGTGGCGCGGTA
TTATCCCGTATTGACGCCGGGCAAGAGCAACTCGGTCGCCGCATACACTATTCTCAGAATGACTTGGTTG
AGTACTCACCAGTCACAGAAAAGCATCTTACGGATGGCATGACAGTAAGAGAATTATGCAGTGCTGCCAT
AACCATGAGTGATAACACTGCGGCCAACTTACTTCTGACAACGATCGGAGGACCGAAGGAGCTAACCGCT
TTTTTGCACAACATGGGGGATCATGTAACTCGCCTTGATCGTTGGGAACCGGAGCTGAATGAAGCCATAC
CAAACGACGAGCGTGACACCACGATGCCTGTAGCAATGGCAACAACGTTGCGCAAACTATTAACTGGCGA
ACTACTTACTCTAGCTTCCCGGCAACAATTAATAGACTGGATGGAGGCGGATAAAGTTGCAGGACCACTT
CTGCGCTCGGCCCTTCCGGCTGGCTGGTTTATTGCTGATAAATCTGGAGCCGGTGAGCGTGGGTCTCGCG
GTATCATTGCAGCACTGGGGCCAGATGGTAAGCCCTCCCGTATCGTAGTTATCTACACGACGGGGAGTCA
GGCAACTATGGATGAACGAAATAGACAGATCGCTGAGATAGGTGCCTCACTGATTAAGCATTGGTAACTG
TCAGACCAAGTTTACTCATATATACTTTAGATTGATTTAAAACTTCATTTTTAATTTAAAAGGATCTAGG
TGAAGATCCTTTTTGATAATCTCATGACCAAAATCCCTTAACGTGAGTTTTCGTTCCACTGAGCGTCAGA
CCCCGTAGAAAAGATCAAAGGATCTTCTTGAGATCCTTTTTTTCTGCGCGTAATCTGCTGCTTGCAAACA
AAAAAACCACCGCTACCAGCGGTGGTTTGTTTGCCGGATCAAGAGCTACCAACTCTTTTTCCGAAGGTAA
CTGGCTTCAGCAGAGCGCAGATACCAAATACTGTTCTTCTAGTGTAGCCGTAGTTAGGCCACCACTTCAA
GAACTCTGTAGCACCGCCTACATACCTCGCTCTGCTAATCCTGTTACCAGTGGCTGCTGCCAGTGGCGAT
AAGTCGTGTCTTACCGGGTTGGACTCAAGACGATAGTTACCGGATAAGGCGCAGCGGTCGGGCTGAACGG
GGGGTTCGTGCACACAGCCCAGCTTGGAGCGAACGACCTACACCGAACTGAGATACCTACAGCGTGAGCT
ATGAGAAAGCGCCACGCTTCCCGAAGGGAGAAAGGCGGACAGGTATCCGGTAAGCGGCAGGGTCGGAACA
GGAGAGCGCACGAGGGAGCTTCCAGGGGGAAACGCCTGGTATCTTTATAGTCCTGTCGGGTTTCGCCACC
TCTGACTTGAGCGTCGATTTTTGTGATGCTCGTCAGGGGGGCGGAGCCTATGGAAAAACGCCAGCAACGC
GGCCTTTTTACGGTTCCTGGCCTTTTGCTGGCCTTTTGCTCACATGTTCTTTCCTGCGTTATCCCCTGAT
TCTGTGGATAACCGTATTACCGCCTTTGAGTGAGCTGATACCGCTCGCCGCAGCCGAACGACCGAGCGCA
GCGAGTCAGTGAGCGAGGAAGCGGAAGAGCGCCCAATACGCAAACCGCCTCTCCCCGCGCGTTGGCCGAT
TCATTAATGCAGCTGGCACGACAGGTTTCCCGACTGGAAAGCGGGCAGTGAGCGCAACGCAATTAATGTG
AGTTAGCTCACTCATTAGGCACCCCAGGCTTTACACTTTATGCTTCCGGCTCGTATGTTGTGTGGAATTG
TGAGCGGATAACAATTTCACA
